>Addgene plasmid #142282 | TFORF0636 | addgene full sequence | sequence record 391603 | Addgene NGS Result
TTAATGTAGTCTTATGCAATACTCTTGTAGTCTTGCAACATGGTAACGATGAGTTAGCAACATGCCTTAC
AAGGAGAGAAAAAGCACCGTGCATGCCGATTGGTGGAAGTAAGGTGGTACGATCGTGCCTTATTAGGAAG
GCAACAGACGGGTCTGACATGGATTGGACGAACCACTGAATTGCCGCATTGCAGAGATATTGTATTTAAG
TGCCTAGCTCGATACATAAACGGGTCTCTCTGGTTAGACCAGATCTGAGCCTGGGAGCTCTCTGGCTAAC
TAGGGAACCCACTGCTTAAGCCTCAATAAAGCTTGCCTTGAGTGCTTCAAGTAGTGTGTGCCCGTCTGTT
GTGTGACTCTGGTAACTAGAGATCCCTCAGACCCTTTTAGTCAGTGTGGAAAATCTCTAGCAGTGGCGCC
CGAACAGGGACTTGAAAGCGAAAGGGAAACCAGAGGAGCTCTCTCGACGCAGGACTCGGCTTGCTGAAGC
GCGCACGGCAAGAGGCGAGGGGCGGCGACTGGTGAGTACGCCAAAAATTTTGACTAGCGGAGGCTAGAAG
GAGAGAGATGGGTGCGAGAGCGTCAGTATTAAGCGGGGGAGAATTAGATCGCGATGGGAAAAAATTCGGT
TAAGGCCAGGGGGAAAGAAAAAATATAAATTAAAACATATAGTATGGGCAAGCAGGGAGCTAGAACGATT
CGCAGTTAATCCTGGCCTGTTAGAAACATCAGAAGGCTGTAGACAAATACTGGGACAGCTACAACCATCC
CTTCAGACAGGATCAGAAGAACTTAGATCATTATATAATACAGTAGCAACCCTCTATTGTGTGCATCAAA
GGATAGAGATAAAAGACACCAAGGAAGCTTTAGACAAGATAGAGGAAGAGCAAAACAAAAGTAAGACCAC
CGCACAGCAAGCGGCCGCTGATCTTCAGACCTGGAGGAGGAGATATGAGGGACAATTGGAGAAGTGAATT
ATATAAATATAAAGTAGTAAAAATTGAACCATTAGGAGTAGCACCCACCAAGGCAAAGAGAAGAGTGGTG
CAGAGAGAAAAAAGAGCAGTGGGAATAGGAGCTTTGTTCCTTGGGTTCTTGGGAGCAGCAGGAAGCACTA
TGGGCGCAGCGTCAATGACGCTGACGGTACAGGCCAGACAATTATTGTCTGGTATAGTGCAGCAGCAGAA
CAATTTGCTGAGGGCTATTGAGGCGCAACAGCATCTGTTGCAACTCACAGTCTGGGGCATCAAGCAGCTC
CAGGCAAGAATCCTGGCTGTGGAAAGATACCTAAAGGATCAACAGCTCCTGGGGATTTGGGGTTGCTCTG
GAAAACTCATTTGCACCACTGCTGTGCCTTGGAATGCTAGTTGGAGTAATAAATCTCTGGAACAGATTTG
GAATCACACGACCTGGATGGAGTGGGACAGAGAAATTAACAATTACACAAGCTTAATACACTCCTTAATT
GAAGAATCGCAAAACCAGCAAGAAAAGAATGAACAAGAATTATTGGAATTAGATAAATGGGCAAGTTTGT
GGAATTGGTTTAACATAACAAATTGGCTGTGGTATATAAAATTATTCATAATGATAGTAGGAGGCTTGGT
AGGTTTAAGAATAGTTTTTGCTGTACTTTCTATAGTGAATAGAGTTAGGCAGGGATATTCACCATTATCG
TTTCAGACCCACCTCCCAACCCCGAGGGGACCCATGCATTGCATCTCAATTAGTCAGCAACCAGGTGTGG
AAAGTCCCCAGGCTCCCCAGCAGGCAGAAGTATGCAAAGCATGCGTCTCAATTAGTCAGCAACCATAGTC
CCGCCCCTAACTCCGCCCATCCCGCCCCTAACTCCGCCCAGTTCCGCCCATTCTCCGCCCCATGGCTGAC
TAATTTTTTTTATTTATGCAGAGGCCGAGGCCGCCTCGGCCTCTGAGCTATTCCAGAAGTAGTGAGGAGG
CTTTTTTGGAGGCCTAGGCTTTTGCAAAAAGCTTTCTAGAGGTACCACCGGAGCTTACCATGACCGAGTA
CAAGCCCACGGTGCGCCTCGCCACCCGCGACGACGTCCCCAGGGCCGTACGCACCCTCGCCGCCGCGTTC
GCCGACTACCCCGCCACGCGCCACACCGTCGATCCGGACCGCCACATCGAGCGGGTCACCGAGCTGCAAG
AACTCTTCCTCACGCGCGTCGGGCTCGACATCGGCAAGGTGTGGGTCGCGGACGACGGCGCCGCCGTGGC
GGTCTGGACCACGCCGGAGAGCGTCGAAGCGGGGGCGGTGTTCGCCGAGATCGGCCCGCGCATGGCCGAG
TTGAGCGGTTCCCGGCTGGCCGCGCAGCAACAGATGGAAGGCCTCCTGGCGCCGCACCGGCCCAAGGAGC
CCGCGTGGTTCCTGGCCACCGTCGGCGTCTCGCCCGACCACCAGGGCAAGGGTCTGGGCAGCGCCGTCGT
GCTCCCCGGAGTGGAGGCGGCCGAGCGCGCCGGGGTGCCCGCCTTCCTGGAGACCTCCGCGCCCCGCAAC
CTCCCCTTCTACGAGCGGCTCGGCTTCACCGTCACCGCCGACGTCGAGGTGCCCGAAGGACCGCGCACCT
GGTGCATGACCCGCAAGCCCGGTGCCAGTTAACGAATTCTAGATCTTGAGACAAATGGCAGTATTCATCC
ACAATTTTAAAAGAAAAGGGGGGATTGGGGGGTACAGTGCAGGGGAAAGAATAGTAGACATAATAGCAAC
AGACATACAAACTAAAGAATTACAAAAACAAATTACAAAAATTCAAAATTTTCGGGTTTATTACAGGGAC
AGCAGAGATCCACTTTGGCGCCGGCTCGAGGCCTGCAGGTGCAAAGATGGATAAAGTTTTAAACAGAGAG
GAATCTTTGCAGCTAATGGACCTTCTAGGTCTTGAAAGGAGTGGGAATTGGCTCCGGTGCCCGTCAGTGG
GCAGAGCGCACATCGCCCACAGTCCCCGAGAAGTTGGGGGGAGGGGTCGGCAATTGAACCGGTGCCTAGA
GAAGGTGGCGCGGGGTAAACTGGGAAAGTGATGTCGTGTACTGGCTCCGCCTTTTTCCCGAGGGTGGGGG
AGAACCGTATATAAGTGCAGTAGTCGCCGTGAACGTTCTTTTTCGCAACGGGTTTGCCGCCAGAACACAG
GTAAGTGCCGTGTGTGGTTCCCGCGGGCCTGGCCTCTTTACGGGTTATGGCCCTTGCGTGCCTTGAATTA
CTTCCACCTGGCTGCAGTACGTGATTCTTGATCCCGAGCTTCGGGTTGGAAGTGGGTGGGAGAGTTCGAG
GCCTTGCGCTTAAGGAGCCCCTTCGCCTCGTGCTTGAGTTGAGGCCTGGCCTGGGCGCTGGGGCCGCCGC
GTGCGAATCTGGTGGCACCTTCGCGCCTGTCTCGCTGCTTTCGATAAGTCTCTAGCCATTTAAAATTTTT
GATGACCTGCTGCGACGCTTTTTTTCTGGCAAGATAGTCTTGTAAATGCGGGCCAAGATCTGCACACTGG
TATTTCGGTTTTTGGGGCCGCGGGCGGCGACGGGGCCCGTGCGTCCCAGCGCACATGTTCGGCGAGGCGG
GGCCTGCGAGCGCGGCCACCGAGAATCGGACGGGGGTAGTCTCAAGCTGGCCGGCCTGCTCTGGTGCCTG
GCCTCGCGCCGCCGTGTATCGCCCCGCCCTGGGCGGCAAGGCTGGCCCGGTCGGCACCAGTTGCGTGAGC
GGAAAGATGGCCGCTTCCCGGCCCTGCTGCAGGGAGCTCAAAATGGAGGACGCGGCGCTCGGGAGAGCGG
GCGGGTGAGTCACCCACACAAAGGAAAAGGGCCTTTCCGTCCTCAGCCGTCGCTTCATGTGACTCCACGG
AGTACCGGGCGCCGTCCAGGCACCTCGATTAGTTCTCGAGCTTTTGGAGTACGTCGTCTTTAGGTTGGGG
GGAGGGGTTTTATGCGATGGAGTTTCCCCACACTGAGTGGGTGGAGACTGAAGTTAGGCCAGCTTGGCAC
TTGATGTAATTCTCCTTGGAATTTGCCCTTTTTGAGTTTGGATCTTGGTTCATTCTCAAGCCTCAGACAG
TGGTTCAAAGTTTTTTTCTTCCATTTCAGGTGTCGTGAGGCTAGCACCGCCACCATGAGCTCCTACGTAG
CCAATTCATTCTATAAGCAGAGCCCCAATATCCCTGCCTATAACATGCAAACTTGTGGGAACTATGGATC
GGCCTCAGAGGTGCAGGCATCCAGGTACTGCTACGGCGGATTGGACTTAAGCATCACTTTCCCACCGCCT
GCGCCTTCCAACTCTCTCCACGGGGTAGACATGGCTGCCAACCCCCGGGCTCACCCCGACCGCCCCGCCT
GCAGCGCCGCGGCCGCTCCGGGACACGCTCCGGGCAGAGACGAAGCGGCTCCTCTGAACCCCGGGATGTA
CAGTCAGAAGGCGGCTCGCCCGGCGCTGGAGGAGCGAGCTAAGAGCAGTGGGGAGATCAAAGAGGAGCAG
GCGCAGACAGGGCAGCCCGCCGGACTGAGCCAGCCACCGGCCCCGCCACAGATTTACCCGTGGATGACCA
AACTGCACATGAGCCACGAGACGGACGGCAAGCGGTCCCGAACCAGTTACACGCGCTACCAGACTCTGGA
ACTCGAGAAAGAATTCCACTTTAACCGCTACCTCACTCGCCGCAGGCGCATAGAGATCGCCAACAACTTG
TGTCTCAATGAGAGACAGATCAAGATCTGGTTCCAGAACCGCAGGATGAAGTGGAAGAAAGATTCCAAAA
TGAAAAGCAAAGAGGCTCTTTAGTAATGAACTAGTCCGTAACTTGAAAGTATTTCGATTTCTTGGCTTTA
TATATCTTGTGGAAAGGACGAGATGTGCCCGAGGGATACGCCGTCACGCGTTAAGTCGACAATCAACCTC
TGGATTACAAAATTTGTGAAAGATTGACTGGTATTCTTAACTATGTTGCTCCTTTTACGCTATGTGGATA
CGCTGCTTTAATGCCTTTGTATCATGCTATTGCTTCCCGTATGGCTTTCATTTTCTCCTCCTTGTATAAA
TCCTGGTTGCTGTCTCTTTATGAGGAGTTGTGGCCCGTTGTCAGGCAACGTGGCGTGGTGTGCACTGTGT
TTGCTGACGCAACCCCCACTGGTTGGGGCATTGCCACCACCTGTCAGCTCCTTTCCGGGACTTTCGCTTT
CCCCCTCCCTATTGCCACGGCGGAACTCATCGCCGCCTGCCTTGCCCGCTGCTGGACAGGGGCTCGGCTG
TTGGGCACTGACAATTCCGTGGTGTTGTCGGGGAAATCATCGTCCTTTCCTTGGCTGCTCGCCTGTGTTG
CCACCTGGATTCTGCGCGGGACGTCCTTCTGCTACGTCCCTTCGGCCCTCAATCCAGCGGACCTTCCTTC
CCGCGGCCTGCTGCCGGCTCTGCGGCCTCTTCCGCGTCTTCGCCTTCGCCCTCAGACGAGTCGGATCTCC
CTTTGGGCCGCCTCCCCGCGTCGACTTTAAGACCAATGACTTACAAGGCAGCTGTAGATCTTAGCCACTT
TTTAAAAGAAAAGGGGGGACTGGAAGGGCTAATTCACTCCCAACGAAGACAAGATCTGCTTTTTGCTTGT
ACTGGGTCTCTCTGGTTAGACCAGATCTGAGCCTGGGAGCTCTCTGGCTAACTAGGGAACCCACTGCTTA
AGCCTCAATAAAGCTTGCCTTGAGTGCTTCAAGTAGTGTGTGCCCGTCTGTTGTGTGACTCTGGTAACTA
GAGATCCCTCAGACCCTTTTAGTCAGTGTGGAAAATCTCTAGCAGTACGTATAGTAGTTCATGTCATCTT
ATTATTCAGTATTTATAACTTGCAAAGAAATGAATATCAGAGAGTGAGAGGAACTTGTTTATTGCAGCTT
ATAATGGTTACAAATAAAGCAATAGCATCACAAATTTCACAAATAAAGCATTTTTTTCACTGCATTCTAG
TTGTGGTTTGTCCAAACTCATCAATGTATCTTATCATGTCTGGCTCTAGCTATCCCGCCCCTAACTCCGC
CCATCCCGCCCCTAACTCCGCCCAGTTCCGCCCATTCTCCGCCCCATGGCTGACTAATTTTTTTTATTTA
TGCAGAGGCCGAGGCCGCCTCGGCCTCTGAGCTATTCCAGAAGTAGTGAGGAGGCTTTTTTGGAGGCCTA
GGGACGTACCCAATTCGCCCTATAGTGAGTCGTATTACGCGCGCTCACTGGCCGTCGTTTTACAACGTCG
TGACTGGGAAAACCCTGGCGTTACCCAACTTAATCGCCTTGCAGCACATCCCCCTTTCGCCAGCTGGCGT
AATAGCGAAGAGGCCCGCACCGATCGCCCTTCCCAACAGTTGCGCAGCCTGAATGGCGAATGGG
[124 nt withheld, positions 6365-6488]
C
[91 nt withheld, positions 6490-6580]
A
[49 nt withheld, positions 6582-6630]
CCTTTGACGTTGGAGTCCACGTTCTTT
[37 nt withheld, positions 6658-6694]
ACCCTATCTCGGTCTATTCTTTTGATTTATAAGGGATTTTGCCGATTTCGGCCTATTGGTTAAAAAATGA
GCTGATTTAACAAAAATTTAACGCGAATTTTAACAAAATATTAACGCTTACAATTTAGGTGGCACTTTTC
GGGGAAATGTGCGCGGAACCCCTATTTGTTTATTTTTCTAAATACATTCAAATATGTATCCGCTCATGAG
ACAATAACCCTGATAAATGCTTCAATAATATTGAAAAAGGAAGAGTATGAGTATTCAACATTTCCGTGTC
GCCCTTATTCCCTTTTTTGCGGCATTTTGCCTTCCTGTTTTTGCTCACCCAGAAACGCTGGTGAAAGTAA
AAGATGCTGAAGATCAGTTGGGTGCACGAGTGGGTTACATCGAACTGGATCTCAACAGCGGTAAGATCCT
TGAGAGTTTTCGCCCCGAAGAACGTTTTCCAATGATGAGCACTTTTAAAGTTCTGCTATGTGGCGCGGTA
TTATCCCGTATTGACGCCGGGCAAGAGCAACTCGGTCGCCGCATACACTATTCTCAGAATGACTTGGTTG
AGTACTCACCAGTCACAGAAAAGCATCTTACGGATGGCATGACAGTAAGAGAATTATGCAGTGCTGCCAT
AACCATGAGTGATAACACTGCGGCCAACTTACTTCTGACAACGATCGGAGGACCGAAGGAGCTAACCGCT
TTTTTGCACAACATGGGGGATCATGTAACTCGCCTTGATCGTTGGGAACCGGAGCTGAATGAAGCCATAC
CAAACGACGAGCGTGACACCACGATGCCTGTAGCAATGGCAACAACGTTGCGCAAACTATTAACTGGCGA
ACTACTTACTCTAGCTTCCCGGCAACAATTAATAGACTGGATGGAGGCGGATAAAGTTGCAGGACCACTT
CTGCGCTCGGCCCTTCCGGCTGGCTGGTTTATTGCTGATAAATCTGGAGCCGGTGAGCGTGGGTCTCGCG
GTATCATTGCAGCACTGGGGCCAGATGGTAAGCCCTCCCGTATCGTAGTTATCTACACGACGGGGAGTCA
GGCAACTATGGATGAACGAAATAGACAGATCGCTGAGATAGGTGCCTCACTGATTAAGCATTGGTAACTG
TCAGACCAAGTTTACTCATATATACTTTAGATTGATTTAAAACTTCATTTTTAATTTAAAAGGATCTAGG
TGAAGATCCTTTTTGATAATCTCATGACCAAAATCCCTTAACGTGAGTTTTCGTTCCACTGAGCGTCAGA
CCCCGTAGAAAAGATCAAAGGATCTTCTTGAGATCCTTTTTTTCTGCGCGTAATCTGCTGCTTGCAAACA
AAAAAACCACCGCTACCAGCGGTGGTTTGTTTGCCGGATCAAGAGCTACCAACTCTTTTTCCGAAGGTAA
CTGGCTTCAGCAGAGCGCAGATACCAAATACTGTTCTTCTAGTGTAGCCGTAGTTAGGCCACCACTTCAA
GAACTCTGTAGCACCGCCTACATACCTCGCTCTGCTAATCCTGTTACCAGTGGCTGCTGCCAGTGGCGAT
AAGTCGTGTCTTACCGGGTTGGACTCAAGACGATAGTTACCGGATAAGGCGCAGCGGTCGGGCTGAACGG
GGGGTTCGTGCACACAGCCCAGCTTGGAGCGAACGACCTACACCGAACTGAGATACCTACAGCGTGAGCT
ATGAGAAAGCGCCACGCTTCCCGAAGGGAGAAAGGCGGACAGGTATCCGGTAAGCGGCAGGGTCGGAACA
GGAGAGCGCACGAGGGAGCTTCCAGGGGGAAACGCCTGGTATCTTTATAGTCCTGTCGGGTTTCGCCACC
TCTGACTTGAGCGTCGATTTTTGTGATGCTCGTCAGGGGGGCGGAGCCTATGGAAAAACGCCAGCAACGC
GGCCTTTTTACGGTTCCTGGCCTTTTGCTGGCCTTTTGCTCACATGTTCTTTCCTGCGTTATCCCCTGAT
TCTGTGGATAACCGTATTACCGCCTTTGAGTGAGCTGATACCGCTCGCCGCAGCCGAACGACCGAGCGCA
GCGAGTCAGTGAGCGAGGAAGCGGAAGAGCGCCCAATACGCAAACCGCCTCTCCCCGCGCGTTGGCCGAT
TCATTAATGCAGCTGGCACGACAGGTTTCCCGACTGGAAAGCGGGCAGTGAGCGCAACGCAATTAATGTG
AGTTAGCTCACTCATTAGGCACCCCAGGCTTTACACTTTATGCTTCCGGCTCGTATGTTGTGTGGAATTG
TGAGCGGATAACAATTTCACACAGGAAACAGCTATGACCATGATTACGCCAAGCGCGCAATTAACCCTCA
CTAAAGGGAACAAAAGCTGGAGCTGCAAGC
Features (pLannotate 1.2.2; 31 found; start..end, strand, type, name):
      5..231     +  promoter       RSV promoter: Rous sarcoma virus enhancer/promoter
    232..412     +  LTR            5' LTR (truncated): truncated 5' long terminal repeat (LTR) from HIV-1
    459..584     +  misc_feature   HIV-1 Ψ: packaging signal of human immunodeficiency virus type 1
    568..931     +  CDS            HIV-1 gag (fragment): gag protein from human immunodeficiency virus 1; gag
   1077..1310    +  misc_feature   RRE: The Rev response element (RRE) of HIV-1 allows for Rev-dependent mRNA export from the nucleus to the cytoplasm.
   1687..1713    +  CDS            Rev (fragment): human immunodeficiency virus 1 (HIV-1) Rev protein; rev; enhances nuclear export of unspliced and incompletely spliced viral mRNAs
   1720..1743    +  promoter       SV40 promoter (fragment): SV40 early promoter
   1744..1815    +  promoter       SV40 promoter (fragment): SV40 enhancer and early promoter
   1839..1974    +  rep_origin     SV40 ori: SV40 origin of replication
   2020..2616    +  CDS            PuroR (fragment): puromycin N-acetyltransferase; pac from Streptomyces; confers resistance to puromycin
   2665..2782    +  misc_feature   cPPT/CTS: central polypurine tract and central termination sequence of HIV-1
   2847..2913    +  CDS            small t antigen (fragment): SV40 (simian virus 40) small t antigen
   2920..4098    +  promoter       EF-1α promoter: strong constitutive promoter for human elongation factor EF-1α
   4115..4780    +  CDS            HOXC5: HXC5_HUMAN - Also known as HOX3D. Experimental evidence at protein level: Swiss-Prot protein existence level 1. Sequence-specific transcription factor which is part of a developmental regulatory system that provides cells with specific positional identities on the anterior-posterior axis. From Homo sapiens (Human).
   4796..4849    +  promoter       U6 promoter (fragment): RNA polymerase III promoter for human U6 snRNA
   4891..5479    +  misc_feature   WPRE: woodchuck hepatitis virus posttranscriptional regulatory element
   5530..5549    +  misc_feature   cPPT/CTS (fragment): central polypurine tract and central termination sequence of HIV-1
   5551..5784    +  LTR            3' LTR (ΔU3): self-inactivating 3' long terminal repeat (LTR) from HIV-1
   5862..5983    +  polyA_signal   SV40 poly(A) signal: SV40 polyadenylation signal
   6023..6158    +  rep_origin     SV40 ori: SV40 origin of replication
   6179..6197    -  promoter       T7 promoter: promoter for bacteriophage T7 RNA polymerase
   6205..6360    +  CDS            lacZα (fragment): LacZα fragment of β-galactosidase; lacZ fragment
   6365..6793    +  rep_origin     f1 ori (sequence partly withheld): f1 bacteriophage origin of replication; arrow indicates direction of (+) strand synthesis
   6846..6950    +  promoter       AmpR promoter: bla
   6951..7811    +  CDS            AmpR: β-lactamase; bla; confers resistance to ampicillin, carbenicillin, and related antibiotics
   7982..8570    +  rep_origin     ori: high-copy-number ColE1/pMB1/pBR322/pUC origin of replication
   8753..8845    +  CDS            lacI (fragment): lac repressor; lacI; The lac repressor binds to the lac operator to inhibit transcription in E. coli. This inhibition can be relieved by adding lactose or isopropyl-β-D-thiogalactopyranoside (IPTG).
   8858..8879    +  protein_bind   CAP binding site: CAP binding activates transcription in the presence of cAMP. E. coli catabolite activator protein
   8894..8924    +  promoter       lac promoter: promoter for the E. coli lac operon
   8932..8948    +  protein_bind   lac operator: The lac repressor binds to the lac operator to inhibit transcription in E. coli. This inhibition can be relieved by adding lactose or isopropyl-β-D-thiogalactopyranoside (IPTG). lac repressor encoded by lacI
   8993..9011    +  promoter       T3 promoter: promoter for bacteriophage T3 RNA polymerase
