[The description below was written by a language model from this plasmid's Addgene catalogue record and pLannotate feature annotations shown in this document.]
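Description:
TFORF0636 is a lentiviral mammalian expression plasmid built on the pLX_TRC317 backbone and carrying the human homeobox transcription factor HOXC5. It belongs to a barcoded transcription factor ORF collection in which each construct carries a unique 24-bp barcode, so that the overexpressed factor can be identified by sequencing in pooled screens. In bacteria the plasmid is maintained through a high-copy ColE1/pUC-type origin and selected with ampicillin via the β-lactamase gene. An f1 origin and remnants of a lac/lacZα cloning region flanked by T7 and T3 promoters are also present in the backbone. The depositor notes that the plasmid can recombine, as is common for LTR-containing vectors.

The viral cassette has a third-generation layout. An RSV promoter drives a truncated HIV-1 5' LTR, followed by the Ψ packaging signal with a gag fragment, the Rev response element and a cPPT/CTS, and it ends in a self-inactivating ΔU3 3' LTR with a downstream SV40 polyadenylation signal. Within the proviral region, an SV40 early promoter/origin drives puromycin N-acetyltransferase for selection of transduced cells. Downstream, the strong constitutive EF-1α promoter drives the HOXC5 ORF, which was made by gene synthesis. A WPRE follows the ORF to enhance transcript stability and expression. The barcode is not annotated in the feature table. A short sequence scored as a U6 promoter fragment lies between the ORF and the WPRE, but the record does not state its role. The construct is intended for packaging into lentivirus and stable overexpression of HOXC5, for example in directed differentiation screens.
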