Addgene plasmid #142282: TFORF0636
Purpose: Lentiviral vector for overexpressing transcription factor ORFs with unique 24-bp barcodes. Barcodes facilitate identification of transcription factors in pooled screens.
Depositing lab: Feng Zhang. Depositing organization: Broad Institute. Publication: A transcription factor atlas of directed differentiation. Joung J, Ma S, Tay T, Geiger-Schuller KR, Kirchgatterer PC, Verdine VK, Guo B, Arias-Garcia MA, Allen WE, Singh A, Kuksenko O, Abudayyeh OO, Gootenberg JS, Fu Z, Macrae RK, Buenrostro JD, Regev A, Zhang F. Cell. 2023 Jan 5;186(1):209-229.e26. doi: 10.1016/j.cell.2022.11.026. PubMed 36608654.
Backbone
  Vector backbone: pLX_TRC317
  Backbone manufacturer: Broad Institute Genetic Perturbation Platform
  Backbone size w/o insert (bp): 8264
  Vector type: Mammalian Expression, Lentiviral
  Selectable markers: Puromycin
Growth in bacteria
  Bacterial resistance: Ampicillin, 100 μg/mL
  Growth temperature: 37°C
  Growth strain: NEB Stable
  Copy number: High Copy
Gene/Insert
  Gene/Insert name: HOXC5
  Species: H. sapiens (human)
  Insert size (bp): 770
  Entrez Gene: HOXC5 (a.k.a. CP11, HOX3, HOX3D)
  Promoter: EF1a
  Cloning method: Unknown
  Sequencing primers: 5′ GGGTGGAGACTGAAGTTAGGCCAG; 3′ CACATAGCGTAAAAGGAGCAACATAG
Terms and licenses: Academic/Nonprofit Terms; Industry Terms: Not Available to Industry
Depositor comments: NM_018953,ENST00000312492 . The transcription factor ORF portion of this plasmid was synthesized by Genewiz. Please test multiple small colonies in case of plasmid recombination. To make this collection available in a timely manner, a portion of this collection was not fully sequenced by Addgene. If an Addgene verified full plasmid sequence is not available, please contact us prior to placing an order to request the full sequence.
How to cite: TFORF0636 was a gift from Feng Zhang (Addgene plasmid # 142282 ; http://n2t.net/addgene:142282 ; RRID:Addgene_142282)
