>Addgene plasmid #142282 | TFORF0636 | depositor partial sequence | sequence record 278984 | Insert
ACCGCCACCATGAGCTCCTACGTAGCCAATTCATTCTATAAGCAGAGCCCCAATATCCCTGCCTATAACA
TGCAAACTTGTGGGAACTATGGATCGGCCTCAGAGGTGCAGGCATCCAGGTACTGCTACGGCGGATTGGA
CTTAAGCATCACTTTCCCACCGCCTGCGCCTTCCAACTCTCTCCACGGGGTAGACATGGCTGCCAACCCC
CGGGCTCACCCCGACCGCCCCGCCTGCAGCGCCGCGGCCGCTCCGGGACACGCTCCGGGCAGAGACGAAG
CGGCTCCTCTGAACCCCGGGATGTACAGTCAGAAGGCGGCTCGCCCGGCGCTGGAGGAGCGAGCTAAGAG
CAGTGGGGAGATCAAAGAGGAGCAGGCGCAGACAGGGCAGCCCGCCGGACTGAGCCAGCCACCGGCCCCG
CCACAGATTTACCCGTGGATGACCAAACTGCACATGAGCCACGAGACGGACGGCAAGCGGTCCCGAACCA
GTTACACGCGCTACCAGACTCTGGAACTCGAGAAAGAATTCCACTTTAACCGCTACCTCACTCGCCGCAG
GCGCATAGAGATCGCCAACAACTTGTGTCTCAATGAGAGACAGATCAAGATCTGGTTCCAGAACCGCAGG
ATGAAGTGGAAGAAAGATTCCAAAATGAAAAGCAAAGAGGCTCTTTAGTAATGAACTAGTCCGTAACTTG
AAAGTATTTCGATTTCTTGGCTTTATATATCTTGTGGAAAGGACGAGATGTGCCCGAGGGATACGCCGTC
