>Addgene plasmid #142282 | TFORF0636 | depositor partial sequence | sequence record 278985 | Barcode
GATGTGCCCGAGGGATACGCCGTC
